>Addgene plasmid #17492 | pLenti CMV TetR Blast (716-1) | addgene full sequence | sequence record 203258 | Addgene NGS Result
AGGTGGCACTTTTCGGGGAAATGTGCGCGGAACCCCTATTTGTTTATTTTTCTAAATACATTCAAATATG
TATCCGCTCATGAGACAATAACCCTGATAAATGCTTCAATAATATTGAAAAAGGAAGAGTATGAGTATTC
AACATTTCCGTGTCGCCCTTATTCCCTTTTTTGCGGCATTTTGCCTTCCTGTTTTTGCTCACCCAGAAAC
GCTGGTGAAAGTAAAAGATGCTGAAGATCAGTTGGGTGCACGAGTGGGTTACATCGAACTGGATCTCAAC
AGCGGTAAGATCCTTGAGAGTTTTCGCCCCGAAGAACGTTTTCCAATGATGAGCACTTTTAAAGTTCTGC
TATGTGGCGCGGTATTATCCCGTATTGACGCCGGGCAAGAGCAACTCGGTCGCCGCATACACTATTCTCA
GAATGACTTGGTTGAGTACTCACCAGTCACAGAAAAGCATCTTACGGATGGCATGACAGTAAGAGAATTA
TGCAGTGCTGCCATAACCATGAGTGATAACACTGCGGCCAACTTACTTCTGACAACGATCGGAGGACCGA
AGGAGCTAACCGCTTTTTTGCACAACATGGGGGATCATGTAACTCGCCTTGATCGTTGGGAACCGGAGCT
GAATGAAGCCATACCAAACGACGAGCGTGACACCACGATGCCTGTAGCAATGGCAACAACGTTGCGCAAA
CTATTAACTGGCGAACTACTTACTCTAGCTTCCCGGCAACAATTAATAGACTGGATGGAGGCGGATAAAG
TTGCAGGACCACTTCTGCGCTCGGCCCTTCCGGCTGGCTGGTTTATTGCTGATAAATCTGGAGCCGGTGA
GCGTGGGTCTCGCGGTATCATTGCAGCACTGGGGCCAGATGGTAAGCCCTCCCGTATCGTAGTTATCTAC
ACGACGGGGAGTCAGGCAACTATGGATGAACGAAATAGACAGATCGCTGAGATAGGTGCCTCACTGATTA
AGCATTGGTAACTGTCAGACCAAGTTTACTCATATATACTTTAGATTGATTTAAAACTTCATTTTTAATT
TAAAAGGATCTAGGTGAAGATCCTTTTTGATAATCTCATGACCAAAATCCCTTAACGTGAGTTTTCGTTC
CACTGAGCGTCAGACCCCGTAGAAAAGATCAAAGGATCTTCTTGAGATCCTTTTTTTCTGCGCGTAATCT
GCTGCTTGCAAACAAAAAAACCACCGCTACCAGCGGTGGTTTGTTTGCCGGATCAAGAGCTACCAACTCT
TTTTCCGAAGGTAACTGGCTTCAGCAGAGCGCAGATACCAAATACTGTTCTTCTAGTGTAGCCGTAGTTA
GGCCACCACTTCAAGAACTCTGTAGCACCGCCTACATACCTCGCTCTGCTAATCCTGTTACCAGTGGCTG
CTGCCAGTGGCGATAAGTCGTGTCTTACCGGGTTGGACTCAAGACGATAGTTACCGGATAAGGCGCAGCG
GTCGGGCTGAACGGGGGGTTCGTGCACACAGCCCAGCTTGGAGCGAACGACCTACACCGAACTGAGATAC
CTACAGCGTGAGCTATGAGAAAGCGCCACGCTTCCCGAAGGGAGAAAGGCGGACAGGTATCCGGTAAGCG
GCAGGGTCGGAACAGGAGAGCGCACGAGGGAGCTTCCAGGGGGAAACGCCTGGTATCTTTATAGTCCTGT
CGGGTTTCGCCACCTCTGACTTGAGCGTCGATTTTTGTGATGCTCGTCAGGGGGGCGGAGCCTATGGAAA
AACGCCAGCAACGCGGCCTTTTTACGGTTCCTGGCCTTTTGCTGGCCTTTTGCTCACATGTTCTTTCCTG
CGTTATCCCCTGATTCTGTGGATAACCGTATTACCGCCTTTGAGTGAGCTGATACCGCTCGCCGCAGCCG
AACGACCGAGCGCAGCGAGTCAGTGAGCGAGGAAGCGGAAGAGCGCCCAATACGCAAACCGCCTCTCCCC
GCGCGTTGGCCGATTCATTAATGCAGCTGGCACGACAGGTTTCCCGACTGGAAAGCGGGCAGTGAGCGCA
ACGCAATTAATGTGAGTTAGCTCACTCATTAGGCACCCCAGGCTTTACACTTTATGCTTCCGGCTCGTAT
GTTGTGTGGAATTGTGAGCGGATAACAATTTCACACAGGAAACAGCTATGACCATGATTACGCCAAGCGC
GCAATTAACCCTCACTAAAGGGAACAAAAGCTGGAGCTGCAAGCTTAATGTAGTCTTATGCAATACTCTT
GTAGTCTTGCAACATGGTAACGATGAGTTAGCAACATGCCTTACAAGGAGAGAAAAAGCACCGTGCATGC
CGATTGGTGGAAGTAAGGTGGTACGATCGTGCCTTATTAGGAAGGCAACAGACGGGTCTGACATGGATTG
GACGAACCACTGAATTGCCGCATTGCAGAGATATTGTATTTAAGTGCCTAGCTCGATACATAAACGGGTC
TCTCTGGTTAGACCAGATCTGAGCCTGGGAGCTCTCTGGCTAACTAGGGAACCCACTGCTTAAGCCTCAA
TAAAGCTTGCCTTGAGTGCTTCAAGTAGTGTGTGCCCGTCTGTTGTGTGACTCTGGTAACTAGAGATCCC
TCAGACCCTTTTAGTCAGTGTGGAAAATCTCTAGCAGTGGCGCCCGAACAGGGACTTGAAAGCGAAAGGG
AAACCAGAGGAGCTCTCTCGACGCAGGACTCGGCTTGCTGAAGCGCGCACGGCAAGAGGCGAGGGGCGGC
GACTGGTGAGTACGCCAAAAATTTTGACTAGCGGAGGCTAGAAGGAGAGAGATGGGTGCGAGAGCGTCAG
TATTAAGCGGGGGAGAATTAGATCGCGATGGGAAAAAATTCGGTTAAGGCCAGGGGGAAAGAAAAAATAT
AAATTAAAACATATAGTATGGGCAAGCAGGGAGCTAGAACGATTCGCAGTTAATCCTGGCCTGTTAGAAA
CATCAGAAGGCTGTAGACAAATACTGGGACAGCTACAACCATCCCTTCAGACAGGATCAGAAGAACTTAG
ATCATTATATAATACAGTAGCAACCCTCTATTGTGTGCATCAAAGGATAGAGATAAAAGACACCAAGGAA
GCTTTAGACAAGATAGAGGAAGAGCAAAACAAAAGTAAGACCACCGCACAGCAAGCGGCCGCTGATCTTC
AGACCTGGAGGAGGAGATATGAGGGACAATTGGAGAAGTGAATTATATAAATATAAAGTAGTAAAAATTG
AACCATTAGGAGTAGCACCCACCAAGGCAAAGAGAAGAGTGGTGCAGAGAGAAAAAAGAGCAGTGGGAAT
AGGAGCTTTGTTCCTTGGGTTCTTGGGAGCAGCAGGAAGCACTATGGGCGCAGCGTCAATGACGCTGACG
GTACAGGCCAGACAATTATTGTCTGGTATAGTGCAGCAGCAGAACAATTTGCTGAGGGCTATTGAGGCGC
AACAGCATCTGTTGCAACTCACAGTCTGGGGCATCAAGCAGCTCCAGGCAAGAATCCTGGCTGTGGAAAG
ATACCTAAAGGATCAACAGCTCCTGGGGATTTGGGGTTGCTCTGGAAAACTCATTTGCACCACTGCTGTG
CCTTGGAATGCTAGTTGGAGTAATAAATCTCTGGAACAGATTTGGAATCACACGACCTGGATGGAGTGGG
ACAGAGAAATTAACAATTACACAAGCTTAATACACTCCTTAATTGAAGAATCGCAAAACCAGCAAGAAAA
GAATGAACAAGAATTATTGGAATTAGATAAATGGGCAAGTTTGTGGAATTGGTTTAACATAACAAATTGG
CTGTGGTATATAAAATTATTCATAATGATAGTAGGAGGCTTGGTAGGTTTAAGAATAGTTTTTGCTGTAC
TTTCTATAGTGAATAGAGTTAGGCAGGGATATTCACCATTATCGTTTCAGACCCACCTCCCAACCCCGAG
GGGACCCGACAGGCCCGAAGGAATAGAAGAAGAAGGTGGAGAGAGAGACAGAGACAGATCCATTCGATTA
GTGAACGGATCTCGACGGTATCGGTTAACTTTTAAAAGAAAAGGGGGGATTGGGGGGTACAGTGCAGGGG
AAAGAATAGTAGACATAATAGCAACAGACATACAAACTAAAGAATTACAAAAACAAATTACAAAATTCAA
AATTTTATCGATAAGCTTGGGAGTTCCGCGTTACATAACTTACGGTAAATGGCCCGCCTGGCTGACCGCC
CAACGACCCCCGCCCATTGACGTCAATAATGACGTATGTTCCCATAGTAACGCCAATAGGGACTTTCCAT
TGACGTCAATGGGTGGAGTATTTACGGTAAACTGCCCACTTGGCAGTACATCAAGTGTATCATATGCCAA
GTACGCCCCCTATTGACGTCAATGACGGTAAATGGCCCGCCTGGCATTATGCCCAGTACATGACCTTATG
GGACTTTCCTACTTGGCAGTACATCTACGTATTAGTCATCGCTATTACCATGGTGATGCGGTTTTGGCAG
TACATCAATGGGCGTGGATAGCGGTTTGACTCACGGGGATTTCCAAGTCTCCACCCCATTGACGTCAATG
GGAGTTTGTTTTGGCACCAAAATCAACGGGACTTTCCAAAATGTCGTAACAACTCCGCCCCATTGACGCA
AATGGGCGGTAGGCGTGTACGGTGGGAGGTCTATATAAGCAGAGCTCGTTTAGTGAACCGTCAGATCGCC
TGGAGACGCCATCCACGCTGTTTTGACCTCCATAGAAGACACCGACTCTAGTCCAGTGTGGTGGAATTCT
GCAGATATCAACAAGTTTGTACAAAAAAGCAGGCTCCACCATGGGAACCAATTCAGTCGACTGGATCCGG
TACCCGGGGATCCTCTAGGGCCTCTGAGCTATTCCAGAAGTAGTGAAGAGGCTTTTTTGGAGGCCTAGGC
TTTTGCAAAAAGCTCCGGATCGATCCTGAGAACTTCAGGGTGAGTTTGGGGACCCTTGATTGTTCTTTCT
TTTTCGCTATTGTAAAATTCATGTTATATGGAGGGGGCAAAGTTTTCAGGGTGTTGTTTAGAATGGGAAG
ATGTCCCTTGTATCACCATGGACCCTCATGATAATTTTGTTTCTTTCACTTTCTACTCTGTTGACAACCA
TTGTCTCCTCTTATTTTCTTTTCATTTTCTGTAACTTTTTCGTTAAACTTTAGCTTGCATTTGTAACGAA
TTTTTAAATTCACTTTTGTTTATTTGTCAGATTGTAAGTACTTTCTCTAATCACTTTTTTTTCAAGGCAA
TCAGGGTATATTATATTGTACTTCAGCACAGTTTTAGAGAACAATTGTTATAATTAAATGATAAGGTAGA
ATATTTCTGCATATAAATTCTGGCTGGCGTGGAAATATTCTTATTGGTAGAAACAACTACATCCTGGTCA
TCATCCTGCCTTTCTCTTTATGGTTACAATGATATACACTGTTTGAGATGAGGATAAAATACTCTGAGTC
CAAACCGGGCCCCTCTGCTAACCATGTTCATGCCTTCTTCTTTTTCCTACAGCTCCTGGGCAACGTGCTG
GTTATTGTGCTGTCTCATCATTTTGGCAAAGAATTGTAATACGACTCACTATAGGGCGAATTGATATGTC
TAGATTAGATAAAAGTAAAGTGATTAACAGCGCATTAGAGCTGCTTAATGAGGTCGGAATCGAAGGTTTA
ACAACCCGTAAACTCGCCCAGAAGCTAGGTGTAGAGCAGCCTACATTGTATTGGCATGTAAAAAATAAGC
GGGCTTTGCTCGACGCCTTAGCCATTGAGATGTTAGATAGGCACCATACTCACTTTTGCCCTTTAGAAGG
GGAAAGCTGGCAAGATTTTTTACGTAATAACGCTAAAAGTTTTAGATGTGCTTTACTAAGTCATCGCGAT
GGAGCAAAAGTACATTTAGGTACACGGCCTACAGAAAAACAGTATGAAACTCTCGAAAATCAATTAGCCT
TTTTATGCCAACAAGGTTTTTCACTAGAGAATGCATTATATGCACTCAGCGCTGTGGGGCATTTTACTTT
AGGTTGCGTATTGGAAGATCAAGAGCATCAAGTCGCTAAAGAAGAAAGGGAAACACCTACTACTGATAGT
ATGCCGCCATTATTACGACAAGCTATCGAATTATTTGATCACCAAGGTGCAGAGCCAGCCTTCTTATTCG
GCCTTGAATTGATCATATGCGGATTAGAAAAACAACTTAAATGTGAAAGTGGGTCCGCGTACAGCGGATC
CCGGGAATTCTAGACCCAGCTTTCTTGTACAAAGTGGTTGATATCCAGCACAGTGGCGGCCGCTCGACAA
TCAACCTCTGGATTACAAAATTTGTGAAAGATTGACTGGTATTCTTAACTATGTTGCTCCTTTTACGCTA
TGTGGATACGCTGCTTTAATGCCTTTGTATCATGCTATTGCTTCCCGTATGGCTTTCATTTTCTCCTCCT
TGTATAAATCCTGGTTGCTGTCTCTTTATGAGGAGTTGTGGCCCGTTGTCAGGCAACGTGGCGTGGTGTG
CACTGTGTTTGCTGACGCAACCCCCACTGGTTGGGGCATTGCCACCACCTGTCAGCTCCTTTCCGGGACT
TTCGCTTTCCCCCTCCCTATTGCCACGGCGGAACTCATCGCCGCCTGCCTTGCCCGCTGCTGGACAGGGG
CTCGGCTGTTGGGCACTGACAATTCCGTGGTGTTGTCGGGGAAGCTGACGTCCTTTCCATGGCTGCTCGC
CTGTGTTGCCACCTGGATTCTGCGCGGGACGTCCTTCTGCTACGTCCCTTCGGCCCTCAATCCAGCGGAC
CTTCCTTCCCGCGGCCTGCTGCCGGCTCTGCGGCCTCTTCCGCGTCTTCGCCTTCGCCCTCAGACGAGTC
GGATCTCCCTTTGGGCCGCCTCCCCGCCTGGAATTCTGCAGATATCCGGTTAGTAATGAGTTTGGAATTA
ATTCTGTGGAATGTGTGTCAGTTAGGGTGTGGAAAGTCCCCAGGCTCCCCAGCAGGCAGAAGTATGCAAA
GCATGCATCTCAATTAGTCAGCAACCAGGTGTGGAAAGTCCCCAGGCTCCCCAGCAGGCAGAAGTATGCA
AAGCATGCATCTCAATTAGTCAGCAACCATAGTCCCGCCCCTAACTCCGCCCATCCCGCCCCTAACTCCG
CCCAGTTCCGCCCATTCTCCGCCCCATGGCTGACTAATTTTTTTTATTTATGCAGAGGCCGAGGCCGCCT
CTGCCTCTGAGCTATTCCAGAAGTAGTGAGGAGGCTTTTTTGGAGGCCTAGGCTTTTGCAAAAAGCTCCC
GGGAGCTTGTATATCCATTTTCGGATCTGATCAGCACGTGTTGACAATTAATCATCGGCATAGTATATCG
GCATAGTATAATACGACAAGGTGAGGAACTAAACCATGGCCAAGCCTTTGTCTCAAGAAGAATCCACCCT
CATTGAAAGAGCAACGGCTACAATCAACAGCATCCCCATCTCTGAAGACTACAGCGTCGCCAGCGCAGCT
CTCTCTAGCGACGGCCGCATCTTCACTGGTGTCAATGTATATCATTTTACTGGGGGACCTTGTGCAGAAC
TCGTGGTGCTGGGCACTGCTGCTGCTGCGGCAGCTGGCAACCTGACTTGTATCGTCGCGATCGGAAATGA
GAACAGGGGCATCTTGAGCCCCTGCGGACGGTGCCGACAGGTGCTTCTCGATCTGCATCCTGGGATCAAA
GCCATAGTGAAGGACAGTGATGGACAGCCGACGGCAGTTGGGATTCGTGAATTGCTGCCCTCTGGTTATG
TGTGGGAGGGCTAAGCACAATTCGAGCTCGGTACCTTTAAGACCAATGACTTACAAGGCAGCTGTAGATC
TTAGCCACTTTTTAAAAGAAAAGGGGGGACTGGAAGGGCTAGCTCACTCCCAACGAAGACAAGATCTGCT
TTTTGCTTGTACTGGGTCTCTCTGGTTAGACCAGATCTGAGCCTGGGAGCTCTCTGGCTAACTAGGGAAC
CCACTGCTTAAGCCTCAATAAAGCTTGCCTTGAGTGCTTCAAGTAGTGTGTGCCCGTCTGTTGTGTGACT
CTGGTAACTAGAGATCCCTCAGACCCTTTTAGTCAGTGTGGAAAATCTCTAGCAGTAGTAGTTCATGTCA
TCTTATTATTCAGTATTTATAACTTGCAAAGAAATGAATATCAGAGAGTGAGAGGAACTTGTTTATTGCA
GCTTATAATGGTTACAAATAAAGCAATAGCATCACAAATTTCACAAATAAAGCATTTTTTTCACTGCATT
CTAGTTGTGGTTTGTCCAAACTCATCAATGTATCTTATCATGTCTGGCTCTAGCTATCCCGCCCCTAACT
CCGCCCATCCCGCCCCTAACTCCGCCCAGTTCCGCCCATTCTCCGCCCCATGGCTGACTAATTTTTTTTA
TTTATGCAGAGGCCGAGGCCGCCTCGGCCTCTGAGCTATTCCAGAAGTAGTGAGGAGGCTTTTTTGGAGG
CCTAGGGACGTACCCAATTCGCCCTATAGTGAGTCGTATTACGCGCGCTCACTGGCCGTCGTTTTACAAC
GTCGTGACTGGGAAAACCCTGGCGTTACCCAACTTAATCGCCTTGCAGCACATCCCCCTTTCGCCAGCTG
GCGTAATAGCGAAGAGGCCCGCACCGATCGCCCTTCCCAACAGTTGCGCAGCCTGAATGGCGAATGGG
[124 nt withheld, positions 8679-8802]
C
[91 nt withheld, positions 8804-8894]
A
[49 nt withheld, positions 8896-8944]
CCTTTGACGTTGGAGTCCACGTTCTTT
[37 nt withheld, positions 8972-9008]
ACCCTATCTCGGTCTATTCTTTTGATTTATAAGGGATTTTGCCGATTTCGGCCTATTGGTTAAAAAATGA
GCTGATTTAACAAAAATTTAACGCGAATTTTAACAAAATATTAACGCTTACAATTT
Features (pLannotate 1.2.2; 35 found; start..end, strand, type, name):
     26..130     +  promoter       AmpR promoter: bla
    131..991     +  CDS            AmpR: β-lactamase; bla; confers resistance to ampicillin, carbenicillin, and related antibiotics
   1162..1750    +  rep_origin     ori: high-copy-number ColE1/pMB1/pBR322/pUC origin of replication
   1933..2025    +  CDS            lacI (fragment): lac repressor; lacI; The lac repressor binds to the lac operator to inhibit transcription in E. coli. This inhibition can be relieved by adding lactose or isopropyl-β-D-thiogalactopyranoside (IPTG).
   2038..2059    +  protein_bind   CAP binding site: CAP binding activates transcription in the presence of cAMP. E. coli catabolite activator protein
   2074..2104    +  promoter       lac promoter: promoter for the E. coli lac operon
   2112..2128    +  protein_bind   lac operator: The lac repressor binds to the lac operator to inhibit transcription in E. coli. This inhibition can be relieved by adding lactose or isopropyl-β-D-thiogalactopyranoside (IPTG). lac repressor encoded by lacI
   2173..2191    +  promoter       T3 promoter: promoter for bacteriophage T3 RNA polymerase
   2219..2445    +  promoter       RSV promoter: Rous sarcoma virus enhancer/promoter
   2446..2626    +  LTR            5' LTR (truncated): truncated 5' long terminal repeat (LTR) from HIV-1
   2673..2798    +  misc_feature   HIV-1 Ψ: packaging signal of human immunodeficiency virus type 1
   2782..3145    +  CDS            HIV-1 gag (fragment): gag protein from human immunodeficiency virus 1; gag
   3291..3524    +  misc_feature   RRE: The Rev response element (RRE) of HIV-1 allows for Rev-dependent mRNA export from the nucleus to the cytoplasm.
   3901..4001    +  CDS            Rev (fragment): human immunodeficiency virus 1 (HIV-1) Rev protein; rev; enhances nuclear export of unspliced and incompletely spliced viral mRNAs
   4020..4136    +  misc_feature   cPPT/CTS: central polypurine tract and central termination sequence of HIV-1
   4159..4462    +  enhancer       CMV enhancer: human cytomegalovirus immediate early enhancer
   4463..4666    +  promoter       CMV promoter: human cytomegalovirus (CMV) immediate early promoter
   4771..4795    +  protein_bind   attB1: mutant version of attB; recombination site for the Gateway® BP reaction BP Clonase™
   4828..4848    +  misc_feature   MCS (fragment): pUC18/19 multiple cloning site
   4849..4909    +  promoter       SV40 promoter (fragment): SV40 early promoter
   4940..5512    +  intron         β-globin intron: intron from rabbit β-globin gene
   5567..5585    +  promoter       T7 promoter: promoter for bacteriophage T7 RNA polymerase
   5596..6216    +  CDS            tetR: TETR2_ECOLX - Experimental evidence at protein level: Swiss-Prot protein existence level 1. TetR is the repressor of the tetracycline resistance element; its N-terminal region forms a helix-turn-helix structure and binds DNA. Binding of tetracycline to TetR reduces the repressor affinity for the tetracycline resistance gene (tetA) promoter operator sites. From Escherichia coli.
   6244..6268    -  protein_bind   attB2: mutant version of attB; recombination site for the Gateway® BP reaction BP Clonase™
   6299..6887    +  misc_feature   WPRE: woodchuck hepatitis virus posttranscriptional regulatory element
   6943..7272    +  promoter       SV40 promoter: SV40 enhancer and early promoter
   7320..7367    +  promoter       EM7 promoter: synthetic bacterial promoter&nbsp
   7386..7784    +  CDS            BSD: blasticidin S deaminase; Aspergillus terreus BSD; confers resistance to blasticidin
   7801..7938    +  CDS            nef (fragment): NEF_HV1LA - Experimental evidence at protein level: Swiss-Prot protein existence level 1. Extracellular Nef protein targets CD4(+) T-lymphocytes for apoptosis by interacting with CXCR4 surface receptors. From Human immunodeficiency virus type 1 group M subtype B (isolate Lai) (HIV-1).
   7924..8104    +  LTR            5' LTR (truncated): truncated 5' long terminal repeat (LTR) from HIV-1
   8176..8297    +  polyA_signal   SV40 poly(A) signal: SV40 polyadenylation signal
   8337..8472    +  rep_origin     SV40 ori: SV40 origin of replication
   8493..8511    -  promoter       T7 promoter: promoter for bacteriophage T7 RNA polymerase
   8519..8674    +  CDS            lacZα (fragment): LacZα fragment of β-galactosidase; lacZ fragment
   8679..9107    +  rep_origin     f1 ori (sequence partly withheld): f1 bacteriophage origin of replication; arrow indicates direction of (+) strand synthesis
