[The description below was written by a language model from this plasmid's Addgene catalogue record and pLannotate feature annotations shown in this document.]
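Description:
pLenti CMV TetR Blast (716-1) is a third-generation lentiviral transfer vector for constitutive expression of the tetracycline repressor (TetR) in mammalian cells, built on the p156RRL-sinPPT-CMV-GFP-PRE backbone. In bacteria it is maintained through a high-copy ColE1/pUC-type origin and an ampicillin resistance gene. An f1 origin and remnants of lac/lacZα cloning-vector sequence are also present. The viral portion begins with an RSV promoter fused to a truncated HIV-1 5' LTR, which makes genomic RNA transcription in packaging cells independent of Tat. It is followed by the Ψ packaging signal with a partial gag sequence, the Rev response element for nuclear export of the unspliced genome, and the cPPT/CTS element that aids transduction. A second truncated LTR, followed by an SV40 polyadenylation signal, closes the provirus.

Between the LTRs, the CMV immediate-early enhancer and promoter drive the TetR cassette, which the record says was derived from a commercial pLenti6/TR plasmid. The cassette sits between attB1 and attB2 Gateway recombination scars and includes a rabbit β-globin intron upstream of the E. coli tetR coding sequence, an arrangement that generally improves transcript processing and expression. A WPRE downstream further enhances transcript stability and expression. A separate SV40 promoter, paired with the bacterial EM7 promoter, drives the blasticidin S deaminase gene, allowing blasticidin selection of transduced cells. The vector is typically used to generate stable TetR-expressing cell lines. In such lines, genes or shRNAs placed under tet operator-containing promoters stay repressed until tetracycline or doxycycline releases TetR from its operator sites. This gives inducible expression or depletion of proteins.
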