Addgene plasmid #17492: pLenti CMV TetR Blast (716-1)
Purpose: 3rd gen lentiviral Tetracycline repressor expression vector, CMV promoter, Blast
Depositing lab: Eric Campeau & Paul Kaufman. Depositing organization: University of Massachusetts, Worcester. Publication: A versatile viral system for expression and depletion of proteins in mammalian cells. Campeau E, Ruhl VE, Rodier F, Smith CL, Rahmberg BL, Fuss JO, Campisi J, Yaswen P, Cooper PK, Kaufman PD.. PLoS One. 2009 Aug 6;4(8):e6529. 10.1371/journal.pone.0006529 PubMed 19657394.
Backbone
  Vector backbone: p156RRL-sinPPT-CMV-GFP-PRE/Nhe I
  Backbone size w/o insert (bp): 8477
  Vector type: Mammalian Expression, Lentiviral
  Selectable markers: Blasticidin
Growth in bacteria
  Bacterial resistance: Ampicillin, 100 μg/mL
  Growth temperature: 37°C
  Growth strain: Stbl3
  Growth instructions: Stbl3, 37oC
  Copy number: High Copy
Gene/Insert
  Gene/Insert name: Tetracycline repressor (alt name: TetR)
  Insert size (bp): 647
  Cloning method: Restriction Enzyme
  Sequencing primers: 5′ CMVforw
Resource information
  A portion of this plasmid was derived from a plasmid made by: TetR gene derived from pLenti6/TR plasmid (Invitrogen)
Terms and licenses: Academic/Nonprofit Terms; Industry Terms: Not Available to Industry
How to cite: pLenti CMV TetR Blast (716-1) was a gift from Eric Campeau & Paul Kaufman (Addgene plasmid # 17492 ; http://n2t.net/addgene:17492 ; RRID:Addgene_17492)
