>Addgene plasmid #17492 | pLenti CMV TetR Blast (716-1) | addgene partial sequence | sequence record 56362 | pCAG-F  5'-GCAACGTGCTGGTTATTGTG-3'
CGACTCACTATAGGGCGAATTGATATGTCTAGATTAGATAAAAGTAAAGTGATTAACAGCGCATTAGAGC
TGCTTAATGAGGTCGGAATCGAAGGTTTAACAACCCGTAAACTCGCCCAGAAGCTAGGTGTAGAGCAGCC
TACATTGTATTGGCATGTAAAAAATAAGCGGGCTTTGCTCGACGCCTTAGCCATTGAGATGTTAGATAGG
CACCATACTCACTTTTGCCCTTTAGAAGGGGAAAGCTGGCAAGATTTTTTACGTAATAACGCTAAAAGTT
TTAGATGTGCTTTACTAAGTCATCGCGATGGAGCAAAAGTACATTTAGGTACACGGCCTACAGAAAAACA
GTATGAAACTCTCGAAAATCAATTAGCCTTTTTATGCCAACAAGGTTTTTCACTAGAGAATGCATTATAT
GCACTCAGCGCTGTGGGGCATTTTACTTTAGGTTGCGTATTGGAAGATCAAGAGCATCAAGTCGCTAAAG
AAGAAAGGGAAACACCTACTACTGATAGTATGCCGCCATTATTACGACAAGCTATCGAATTATTTGATCA
CCAAGGTGCAGAGCCAGCCTTCTTATTCGGCCTTGAATTGATCATATGCGGATTAGAAAAACAACTTAAA
TGTGAAAGTGGGTCCGCGTACAGCGGATCCCGGGAATTCTAGACCCAGCTTTCTTGTACAAAGTGGTTGA
TATCCAGCACAGTGGCGGCCGCTCGACAATCAACCTCTGGATTACAAAATTTGTGAAAGATTGACTGGTA
TTCTTAACTATGTTGCTCCTTTTACGCTATGTGGATACGCTGCTTTAATGCCTTTGTATCATGCTATTGC
TTCCCGTATGGCTTTCATTTTCTCCTCCTTGTATAAATCCTGGTTGCTGTCTCTTTATGAGGAGTTGTGG
CCCGTTGTCAGGCAAC
