>Addgene plasmid #17492 | pLenti CMV TetR Blast (716-1) | addgene partial sequence | sequence record 99064 | pCAG-F 5'-GCAACGTGCTGGTTATTGTG-3'
ATACGACTCACTATAGGGCGAATTGATATGTCTAGATTAGATAAAAGTAAAGTGATTAACAGCGCATTAG
AGCTGCTTAATGAGGTCGGAATCGAAGGTTTAACAACCCGTAAACTCGCCCAGAAGCTAGGTGTAGAGCA
GCCTACATTGTATTGGCATGTAAAAAATAAGCGGGCTTTGCTCGACGCCTTAGCCATTGAGATGTTAGAT
AGGCACCATACTCACTTTTGCCCTTTA
