>Addgene plasmid #17492 | pLenti CMV TetR Blast (716-1) | addgene partial sequence | sequence record 99901 | WPRE-R 5'-CATAGCGTAAAAGGAGCAACA-3'
TTTTGTAATCCAGAGGTTGATTGTCGAGCGGCCGCCACTGTGCTGGATATCAACCACTTTGTACAAGAAA
GCTGGGTCTAGAATTCCCGGGATCCGCTGTACGCGGACCCACTTTCACATTTAAGTTGTTTTTCTAATCC
GCATATGATCAATTCAAGGCCGAATAAGAAGGCTGGCTCTGCACCTTGGTGATCAAATAATTCGATAGCT
TGTCGTAATAATGGCGGCATACTATCAGTAGTAGGTGTTTCCCTTTCTTCTTTAGCGACTTGATGCTCTT
GATCTTCCAATACGCAACCTAAAGTAAAATGCCCCACAGCGCTGAGTGCATATAATGCATTCTCTAGTGA
AAAACCTTGTTGGCATAAAAAGGCTAATTGATTTTCGAGAGTTTCATACTGTTTTTCTGTAGGCCGTGTA
CCTAAATGTACTTTTGCTCCATCGCGATGACTTAGTAAAGCACATCTAAAACTTTTAGCGTTATTACGTA
AAAAATCTTGCCAGCTTTCCCCTTCTAAAGGGCAAAAGTGAGTATGGTGCCTATCTAACATCTCAATGGC
TAAGGCGTCGAGCAAAGCCCGCTTATTTTTTACATGCCAATACAATGTAGGCTGCTCTACACCTAGCTTC
TGGGCGAGTTTACGGGTTGTTAAACCTTCGATTCCGACCTCATTAAGCAGCTCTAATGCGCTGTTAATCA
CTTTACTTTTATC
